>Addgene plasmid #63689 | pCVD15 | addgene partial sequence | sequence record 108138 | pBRrevBam 5'-GGTGATGTCGGCGATATAGG-3'
ATGCGTCCGGCGTAGAGGATCCACAGGACGGGTGTGGTCGCCATGTATCGCGTAGTCGATAGTGGCTCCA
AGTAGCGAAGCGAGCAGGACTGGGCGGCGGCCAAAGCGGTCGGACAGTGCTCCGAGAACGGGTGCGCATA
GAAATTGCATCAACGCATATAGCGCTAGCAGCACGCCATAGTGACTGGCGATGCTGTCGGAATGGACGAT
ATCCCGCAAGAGGCCCGGCAGTACCGGCATAACCAAGCCTATGCCTACAGCATCCAGGGTGACGGTGCCG
AGGATGACGATGAGCGCATTGTTAGATTTCATACACGGTGCCTGACTGCGTTAGCAATTTAACTGTGATA
AACTACCGCATTAAAGCTTACCTCGTTGCAAGACAACGAGCGATGCAACAACAAGCGCAACAAAAAAGAT
AGTAAAAGTATGACATTGGTGTATTCAACCGAAGTCGGGCGCATTAAGCCTGAGCATGAAAAAATAGAGC
GTCCAAAAGGCGATGGTATTGTCCGCATTTTCCGTGAAACTAAAGGCCGTAAAGGAAAAGGTGTCACTAT
TGTAAAAGGTTTAGACCTTGACGATGCCGCTCTAAAGCTGCTTGCCGCTGAACTCAAGAAAAAATGTGGA
TGTGGTGGAGCTGTAAAAGATGGCGATATTGAAATTCAAGGAGATGTTAGAGATCAACTCAAAACATTGC
TTGAATCGAAAGGACACAAAGTCAAATTAGCAGGTGGTTAAGTCGTATTTTACTCCTCGTGTA
