>Addgene plasmid #63689 | pCVD15 | addgene partial sequence | sequence record 108223 | pBRforEco 5'-AATAGGCGTATCACGAGGC-3'
CACTTCGCAGAATAAATAAATCCTGGTGTCCCTGTTGATACCGGGAAGCCCTGGGCCAACTTTTGGCGAA
AATGAGACGTTGATCGGCACGTAAGAGGTTCCAACTTTCACCATAATGAAATAAGATCACTACCGGGCGT
ATTTTTTGAGTTATCGAGATTTTCAGGAGCTAAGGAAGCTAAAATGGAGAAAAAAATCACTGGATATACC
ACCGTTGATATATCCCAATGGCATCGTAAAGAACATTTTGAGGCATTTCAGTCAGTTGCTCAATGTACCT
ATAACCAGACCGTTCAGCTGGATATTACGGCCTTTTTAAAGACCGTAAAGAAAAATAAGCACAAGTTTTA
TCCGGCCTTTATTCACATTCTTGCCCGCCTGATGAATGCTCATCCGGAATTCCGTATGGCAATGAAAGAC
GGTGAGCTGGTGATATGGGATAGTGTTCACCCTTGTTACACCGTTTTCCATGAGCAAACTGAAACGTTTT
CATCGCTCTGGAGTGAATACCACGACGATTTCCGGCAGTTTCTACACATATATTCGCAAGATGTGGCGTG
TTACGGTGAAAACCTGGCCTATTTCCCTAAAGGGTTTATTGAGAATATGTTTTTCGTCTCAGCCAATCCC
TGGGTGAGTTTCACCAGTTTTGATTTAAACGTGGCCAATATGGACAACTTCTTCGCCCCCGTTTTCACCA
TGGGCAAATATTATACGCAAGGCGACAAGGTGCTGATGCCGCTGGCGATTCAGGTTCATCATGCCGTTTG
TGATGGCTTCCATGTCGGCAGAATGCTTAATGAATTACAACAGTACTGCGATGAGTGGCAGGGCGG
