[The description below was written by a language model from this plasmid's Addgene catalogue record.]
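Description:
pCVD15 is a bacterial plasmid built on the classic E. coli cloning vector pBR325, carrying a large piece of Vibrio cholerae chromosomal DNA. The insert is described as the "bottom toxin fragment" from a HindIII digest of the chromosome of V. cholerae strain 395. This presumably means the faster-migrating of the toxin-hybridising HindIII bands seen on a gel, although the record does not define the term. The fragment was cloned into the HindIII site of the backbone, and both flanking HindIII sites were preserved, so the chromosomal segment can be released intact by the same enzyme. The total size is listed as about 18 kb, so most of the plasmid must be Vibrio DNA rather than vector.

pBR325 is a pBR322 derivative with a pMB1-type origin and markers for ampicillin, chloramphenicol and tetracycline resistance. Its HindIII site lies in the promoter region of the tetracycline gene, which fits the recorded selection on chloramphenicol plus ampicillin only. The copy number is listed as unknown. Although it is catalogued as a bacterial expression vector, the record names no added promoter, tag or reporter, so any expression would depend on native Vibrio regulatory sequences within the fragment. The record also does not state which genes the fragment contains or its exact boundaries, and no feature table is provided.

The associated publication concerns the development of a recombinant live oral cholera vaccine. pCVD15 is therefore best understood as a genomic clone of a toxin-bearing chromosomal region, useful as a source of cholera toxin locus DNA and flanking sequence for subcloning, mapping or constructing deletion derivatives.
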