Addgene plasmid #63689: pCVD15
Purpose: containing the bottom toxin fragment from a HindIII digest of V. cholerae 395 chromosome
Depositing lab: James Kaper. Depositing organization: University of Maryland, Baltimore. Publication: A Recombinant Live Oral Cholera Vaccine. Kaper JB, Lockman H, Baldini MM and Levine MM. Nature Biotechnology 2, 345 - 349 (1984) doi:10.1038/nbt0484-345.
Backbone
  Vector backbone: pBR325
  Total vector size (bp): 18000
  Vector type: Bacterial Expression
Growth in bacteria
  Bacterial resistance: Chloramphenicol and Ampicillin, 25 & 100 μg/mL
  Growth temperature: 37°C
  Growth strain: DH5alpha
  Copy number: Unknown
Gene/Insert
  Gene/Insert name: bottom toxin fragment from a HindIII digest of V. cholerae 395 chromosome (alt name: V. cholera chromosomal DNA)
  Species: V. cholerae
  Cloning method: Restriction Enzyme; 5′ cloning site HindIII (not destroyed); 3′ cloning site HindIII (not destroyed)
  Sequencing primers: 5′ pBRrevBam
Terms and licenses: Academic/Nonprofit Terms; Industry Terms: Not Available to Industry
Depositor comments: Kaper et. al. (1984) Bio/Technology 2:345
How to cite: pCVD15 was a gift from James Kaper (Addgene plasmid # 63689 ; http://n2t.net/addgene:63689 ; RRID:Addgene_63689)
